Addgene plasmid #174282: pAPM-miR30-MYD88-ts3
Purpose: MYD88 knockdown
Depositing lab: Jeremy Luban. Depositing organization: University of Massachusetts, Worcester. Publication: IFIH1 (MDA5) is required for innate immune detection of intron-containing RNA expressed from the HIV-1 provirus. Guney MH, Nagalekshmi K, McCauley SM, Carbone C, Aydemir O, Luban J. Proc Natl Acad Sci U S A. 2024 Jul 16;121(29):e2404349121. doi: 10.1073/pnas.2404349121. Epub 2024 Jul 10. PubMed 38985764.
Backbone
  Vector backbone: pAPM-miR30
  Vector type: Lentiviral, RNAi
  Selectable markers: Puromycin
Growth in bacteria
  Bacterial resistance: Ampicillin, 100 μg/mL
  Growth temperature: 30°C
  Growth strain: NEB Stable
  Copy number: High Copy
Gene/Insert
  Gene/Insert name: MYD88 shRNA
  gRNA/shRNA sequence: TCAGTCGATAGTTTGTCTGTTC
  Species: H. sapiens (human)
  Entrez Gene: MYD88 (a.k.a. IMD68, MYD88D, WM1)
  Promoter: SFFV
  Cloning method: Restriction Enzyme; 5′ cloning site unknown (unknown if destroyed)
Terms and licenses: Academic/Nonprofit Terms; Industry Terms: Not Available to Industry
Depositor comments: Please visit https://doi.org/10.1101/2023.11.17.567619 for bioRxiv preprint.
How to cite: pAPM-miR30-MYD88-ts3 was a gift from Jeremy Luban (Addgene plasmid # 174282 ; http://n2t.net/addgene:174282 ; RRID:Addgene_174282)
