[The description below was written by a language model from this plasmid's Addgene catalogue record and pLannotate feature annotations shown in this document.]
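Description:
pAPM-miR30-MYD88-ts3 is an HIV-1-based lentiviral RNAi vector built on the pAPM-miR30 backbone and designed to knock down human MYD88, the adaptor protein used by most Toll-like receptors and the IL-1 receptor family. In bacteria it is maintained through a high-copy ColE1/pUC-type origin and selected with ampicillin via the β-lactamase gene.

The annotated sequence (about 6.3 kb) shows a CMV enhancer/promoter placed directly upstream of a truncated 5' LTR, an arrangement that typically drives Tat-independent transcription of the viral genomic RNA in packaging cells. An SV40 enhancer/early promoter lies further upstream. The transfer region carries the Ψ packaging signal with a partial gag fragment, the Rev response element for Rev-dependent nuclear export of the genomic RNA, and a cPPT/CTS element that aids nuclear import of the reverse-transcribed genome. It ends in a second truncated LTR. No WPRE is annotated.

The payload is a single transcription unit driven by the spleen focus-forming virus (SFFV) LTR promoter. This promoter expresses the puromycin N-acetyltransferase gene (pac), followed by the MYD88-targeting hairpin ("ts3", presumably the third target site) embedded between 5' and 3' miR-30a flanking sequences. Because the shRNA sits in a microRNA scaffold on a Pol II transcript, it is processed by the endogenous miRNA pathway. Puromycin resistance and knockdown are therefore linked on the same RNA, so drug selection enriches for cells expressing the hairpin.

The associated publication concerns innate immune detection of intron-containing RNA from the HIV-1 provirus, which suggests the vector was used to test whether MYD88-dependent signalling contributes to that response.
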