Features (pLannotate 1.2.2; 19 found; start..end, strand, type, name):
    196..525     +  promoter       SV40 promoter: SV40 enhancer and early promoter
    537..916     +  enhancer       CMV enhancer: human cytomegalovirus immediate early enhancer
    917..1116    +  promoter       CMV promoter: human cytomegalovirus (CMV) immediate early promoter
   1134..1314    +  LTR            5' LTR (truncated): truncated 5' long terminal repeat (LTR) from HIV-1
   1361..1486    +  misc_feature   HIV-1 Ψ: packaging signal of human immunodeficiency virus type 1
   1470..1808    +  CDS            HIV-1 gag (fragment): gag protein from human immunodeficiency virus 1; gag
   1983..2216    +  misc_feature   RRE: The Rev response element (RRE) of HIV-1 allows for Rev-dependent mRNA export from the nucleus to the cytoplasm.
   2593..2693    +  CDS            Rev (fragment): human immunodeficiency virus 1 (HIV-1) Rev protein; rev; enhances nuclear export of unspliced and incompletely spliced viral mRNAs
   2743..2860    +  misc_feature   cPPT/CTS: central polypurine tract and central termination sequence of HIV-1
   2997..3404    +  promoter       SFFV promoter: spleen focus-forming virus long terminal repeat (LTR) promoter
   3425..4021    +  CDS            pac: PUAC_STRAD - Protein predicted: Swiss-Prot protein existence level 4. Detoxification of puromycin. From Streptomyces alboniger.
   4046..4091    +  ncRNA          5' miR-30a (fragment): sequence upstream of the 71-nt precursor of the human miR-30a microRNA (Zeng et al., 2002) miRNA
   4161..4186    +  ncRNA          3' miR-30a (fragment): sequence downstream of the 71-nt precursor of the human miR-30a microRNA (Zeng et al., 2002) miRNA
   4216..4235    +  misc_feature   cPPT/CTS (fragment): central polypurine tract and central termination sequence of HIV-1
   4267..4447    +  LTR            5' LTR (truncated): truncated 5' long terminal repeat (LTR) from HIV-1
   4518..5106    -  rep_origin     ori: high-copy-number ColE1/pMB1/pBR322/pUC origin of replication
   5277..6137    -  CDS            AmpR: β-lactamase; bla; confers resistance to ampicillin, carbenicillin, and related antibiotics
   6138..6242    -  promoter       AmpR promoter: bla
   6301..34      -  misc_feature   bom (fragment) (across the origin): basis of mobility region from pBR322
>Addgene plasmid #174282 | pAPM-miR30-MYD88-ts3 | addgene full sequence | sequence record 343454 | Addgene NGS Result
AATCTGCTCTGATGCCGCATAGTTAAGCCAGTATCTGCTCCCTGCTTGTGTGTTGGAGGTCGCTGAGTAG
TGCGCGAGCAAAATTTAAGCTACAACAAGGCAAGGCTTGACCGACAATTGCATGAAGAATCTGCTTAGGG
TTAGGCGTTTTGCGCTGCTTCGCGATGTACGGGCCAGATATACGCGCTGTGGAATGTGTGTCAGTTAGGG
TGTGGAAAGTCCCCAGGCTCCCCAGCAGGCAGAAGTATGCAAAGCATGCATCTCAATTAGTCAGCAACCA
GGTGTGGAAAGTCCCCAGGCTCCCCAGCAGGCAGAAGTATGCAAAGCATGCATCTCAATTAGTCAGCAAC
CATAGTCCCGCCCCTAACTCCGCCCATCCCGCCCCTAACTCCGCCCAGTTCCGCCCATTCTCCGCCCCAT
GGCTGACTAATTTTTTTTATTTATGCAGAGGCCGAGGCCGCCTCTGCCTCTGAGCTATTCCAGAAGTAGT
GAGGAGGCTTTTTTGGAGGCCTAGGCTTTTGCAAAAAGCTCGCGTTGACATTGATTATTGACTAGTTATT
AATAGTAATCAATTACGGGGTCATTAGTTCATAGCCCATATATGGAGTTCCGCGTTACATAACTTACGGT
AAATGGCCCGCCTGGCTGACCGCCCAACGACCCCCGCCCATTGACGTCAATAATGACGTATGTTCCCATA
GTAACGCCAATAGGGACTTTCCATTGACGTCAATGGGTGGAGTATTTACGGTAAACTGCCCACTTGGCAG
TACATCAAGTGTATCATATGCCAAGTACGCCCCCTATTGACGTCAATGACGGTAAATGGCCCGCCTGGCA
TTATGCCCAGTACATGACCTTATGGGACTTTCCTACTTGGCAGTACATCTACGTATTAGTCATCGCTATT
ACCATGGTGATGCGGTTTTGGCAGTACATCAATGGGCGTGGATAGCGGTTTGACTCACGGGGATTTCCAA
GTCTCCACCCCATTGACGTCAATGGGAGTTTGTTTTGGCACCAAAATCAACGGGACTTTCCAAAATGTCG
TAACAACTCCGCCCCATTGACGCAAATGGGCGGTAGGCGTGTACGGTGGGAGGTCTATATAAGCAGCGCG
TTTTGCCTGTACTGGGTCTCTCTGGTTAGACCAGATCTGAGCCTGGGAGCTCTCTGGCTAACTAGGGAAC
CCACTGCTTAAGCCTCAATAAAGCTTGCCTTGAGTGCTTCAAGTAGTGTGTGCCCGTCTGTTGTGAGACT
CTGGTAACTAGAGATCCCTCAGACCCTTTTAGTCAGTGTGGAAAATCTCTAGCAGTGGCGCCCGAACAGG
GACTTGAAAGCGAAAGGGAAACCAGAGGAGCTCTCTCGACGCAGGACTCGGCTTGCTGAAGCGCGCACGG
CAAGAGGCGAGGGGCGGCGACTGGTGAGTACGCCAAAAATTTTGACTAGCGGAGGCTAGAAGGAGAGAGA
TGGGTGCGAGAGCGTCAGTATTAAGCGGGGGAGAATTAGATCGCGATGGGAAAAAATTCGGTTAAGGCCA
GGGGGAAAGAAAAAATATAAATTAAAACATATAGTATGGGCAAGCAGGGAGCTAGAACGATTCGCAGTTA
ATCCTGGCCTGTTAGAAACATCAGAAGGCTGTAGACAAATACTGGGACAGCTACAACCATCCCTTCAGAC
AGGATCAGAAGAACTTAGATCATTATATAATACAGTAGCAACCCTCTATTGTGTGCATCAAAGGATAGAG
ATAAAAGACACCAAGGAAGCTTTAGACAAGATAGAGGAAGAGCAAAACAAAAGTAAGACCACCGCACAGC
AAGCGGCCGGCCGCTGATCTTCAGACCTGGAGGAGGAGATATGAGGGACAATTGGAGAAGTGAATTATAT
AAATATAAAGTAGTAAAAATTGAACCATTAGGAGTAGCACCCACCAAGGCAAAGAGAAGAGTGGTGCAGA
GAGAAAAAAGAGCAGTGGGAATAGGAGCTTTGTTCCTTGGGTTCTTGGGAGCAGCAGGAAGCACTATGGG
CGCAGCGTCAATGACGCTGACGGTACAGGCCAGACAATTATTGTCTGGTATAGTGCAGCAGCAGAACAAT
TTGCTGAGGGCTATTGAGGCGCAACAGCATCTGTTGCAACTCACAGTCTGGGGCATCAAGCAGCTCCAGG
CAAGAATCCTGGCTGTGGAAAGATACCTAAAGGATCAACAGCTCCTGGGGATTTGGGGTTGCTCTGGAAA
ACTCATTTGCACCACTGCTGTGCCTTGGAATGCTAGTTGGAGTAATAAATCTCTGGAACAGATTTGGAAT
CACACGACTTGGATGGAGTGGGACAGAGAAATTAACAATTACACAAGCTTAATACACTCCTTAATTGAAG
AATCGCAAAACCAGCAAGAAAAGAATGAACAAGAATTATTGGAATTAGATAAATGGGCAAGTTTGTGGAA
TTGGTTTAACATAACAAATTGGCTGTGGTATATAAAATTATTCATAATGATAGTAGGAGGCTTGGTAGGT
TTAAGAATAGTTTTTGCTGTACTTTCTATAGTGAATAGAGTTAGGCAGGGATATTCACCATTATCGTTTC
AGACCCACCTCCCAACCCCGAGGGGACCCGACAGGCCCGAAGGAATAGAAGAAGAAGGTGGAGAGAGAGA
CAGAGACAGATCCATTCGATTAGTGAACGGATCGGCACTGCGTGCGCCAATTCTGCAGACAAATGGCAGT
ATTCATCCACAATTTTAAAAGAAAAGGGGGGATTGGGGGGTACAGTGCAGGGGAAAGAATAGTAGACATA
ATAGCAACAGACATACAAACTAAAGAATTACAAAAACAAATTACAAAAATTCAAAATTTTCGGGTTTATT
ACAGGGACAGCAGAGATCCAGTTTGGTTAATTAACTGCAGCCCCGATAAAATAAAAGATTTTATTTAGTC
TCCAGAAAAAGGGGGGAATGAAAGACCCCACCTGTAGGTTTGGCAAGCTAGCTGCAGTAACGCCATTTTG
CAAGGCATGGAAAAATACCAAACCAAGAATAGAGAAGTTCAGATCAAGGGCGGGTACATGAAAATAGCTA
ACGTTGGGCCAAACAGGATATCTGCGGTGAGCAGTTTCGGCCCCGGCCCGGGGCCAAGAACAGATGGTCA
CCGCAGTTTCGGCCCCGGCCCGAGGCCAAGAACAGATGGTCCCCAGATATGGCCCAACCCTCAGCAGTTT
CTTAAGACCCATCAGATGTTTCCAGGCTCCCCCAAGGACCTGAAATGACCCTGCGCCTTATTTGAATTAA
CCAATCAGCCTGCTTCTCGCTTCTGTTCGCGCGCTTCTGCTTCCCGAGCTCTATAAAAGAGCTCACAACC
CCTCACTCGGCGCGCCAGTCCTCCGACAGACTGAGTCGCCCGGGGGTCTAGAACGCGTGCCGCCATGACC
GAATACAAACCTACCGTGAGGCTGGCTACAAGAGATGATGTCCCAAGGGCTGTGAGAACACTGGCCGCCG
CTTTTGCCGATTACCCTGCCACACGCCACACTGTGGACCCAGATCGGCATATCGAGAGAGTGACTGAGCT
GCAGGAACTGTTCCTGACCCGAGTGGGCCTGGACATTGGGAAGGTCTGGGTCGCAGACGATGGAGCAGCT
GTGGCTGTCTGGACCACACCAGAGAGCGTGGAAGCCGGAGCTGTCTTTGCAGAGATCGGCCCTAGAATGG
CAGAACTGAGCGGCTCCAGGCTGGCAGCACAGCAGCAGATGGAGGGACTGCTGGCCCCACACAGGCCTAA
GGAACCAGCATGGTTCCTGGCTACCGTGGGGGTCTCTCCTGACCATCAGGGCAAAGGACTGGGAAGTGCT
GTGGTCCTGCCAGGAGTGGAGGCTGCAGAACGAGCTGGAGTCCCTGCATTTCTGGAGACCTCTGCTCCAC
GAAACCTGCCCTTCTATGAACGGCTGGGCTTTACTGTGACCGCAGATGTGGAGGTCCCCGAAGGACCTAG
GACCTGGTGCATGACACGCAAACCCGGCGCCTGAGCGATCGCCGCGGCCGCCTTCTTAACCCAACAGAAG
GCTCGAGAAGGTATATTGCTGTTGACAGTGAGCGAAACAGACAAACTATCGACTGATAGTGAAGCCACAG
ATGTATCAGTCGATAGTTTGTCTGTTCTGCCTACTGCCTCGGACTTCAAGGGGCTAGAATTCGGCAGCTG
TAGATCTTAGCCACTTTTTAAAAGAAAAGGGGGGACTGGAAGGGCTAACTGCATCCGGACTGTACTGGGT
CTCTCTGGTTAGACCAGATCTGAGCCTGGGAGCTCTCTGGCTAACTAGGGAACCCACTGCTTAAGCCTCA
ATAAAGCTTGCCTTGAGTGCTTCAAGTAGTGTGTGCCCGTCTGTTGTGTGACTCTGGTAACTAGAGATCC
CTCAGACCCTTTTAGTCAGTGTGGAAAATCTCTAGCAGGGCCCGTTTCATGTGAGCAAAAGGCCAGCAAA
AGGCCAGGAACCGTAAAAAGGCCGCGTTGCTGGCGTTTTTCCATAGGCTCCGCCCCCCTGACGAGCATCA
CAAAAATCGACGCTCAAGTCAGAGGTGGCGAAACCCGACAGGACTATAAAGATACCAGGCGTTTCCCCCT
GGAAGCTCCCTCGTGCGCTCTCCTGTTCCGACCCTGCCGCTTACCGGATACCTGTCCGCCTTTCTCCCTT
CGGGAAGCGTGGCGCTTTCTCATAGCTCACGCTGTAGGTATCTCAGTTCGGTGTAGGTCGTTCGCTCCAA
GCTGGGCTGTGTGCACGAACCCCCCGTTCAGCCCGACCGCTGCGCCTTATCCGGTAACTATCGTCTTGAG
TCCAACCCGGTAAGACACGACTTATCGCCACTGGCAGCAGCCACTGGTAACAGGATTAGCAGAGCGAGGT
ATGTAGGCGGTGCTACAGAGTTCTTGAAGTGGTGGCCTAACTACGGCTACACTAGAAGAACAGTATTTGG
TATCTGCGCTCTGCTGAAGCCAGTTACCTTCGGAAAAAGAGTTGGTAGCTCTTGATCCGGCAAACAAACC
ACCGCTGGTAGCGGTGGTTTTTTTGTTTGCAAGCAGCAGATTACGCGCAGAAAAAAAGGATCTCAAGAAG
ATCCTTTGATCTTTTCTACGGGGTCTGACGCTCAGTGGAACGAAAACTCACGTTAAGGGATTTTGGTCAT
GAGATTATCAAAAAGGATCTTCACCTAGATCCTTTTAAATTAAAAATGAAGTTTTAAATCAATCTAAAGT
ATATATGAGTAAACTTGGTCTGACAGTTACCAATGCTTAATCAGTGAGGCACCTATCTCAGCGATCTGTC
TATTTCGTTCATCCATAGTTGCCTGACTCCCCGTCGTGTAGATAACTACGATACGGGAGGGCTTACCATC
TGGCCCCAGTGCTGCAATGATACCGCGAGACCCACGCTCACCGGCTCCAGATTTATCAGCAATAAACCAG
CCAGCCGGAAGGGCCGAGCGCAGAAGTGGTCCTGCAACTTTATCCGCCTCCATCCAGTCTATTAATTGTT
GCCGGGAAGCTAGAGTAAGTAGTTCGCCAGTTAATAGTTTGCGCAACGTTGTTGCCATTGCTACAGGCAT
CGTGGTGTCACGCTCGTCGTTTGGTATGGCTTCATTCAGCTCCGGTTCCCAACGATCAAGGCGAGTTACA
TGATCCCCCATGTTGTGCAAAAAAGCGGTTAGCTCCTTCGGTCCTCCGATCGTTGTCAGAAGTAAGTTGG
CCGCAGTGTTATCACTCATGGTTATGGCAGCACTGCATAATTCTCTTACTGTCATGCCATCCGTAAGATG
CTTTTCTGTGACTGGTGAGTACTCAACCAAGTCATTCTGAGAATAGTGTATGCGGCGACCGAGTTGCTCT
TGCCCGGCGTCAATACGGGATAATACCGCGCCACATAGCAGAACTTTAAAAGTGCTCATCATTGGAAAAC
GTTCTTCGGGGCGAAAACTCTCAAGGATCTTACCGCTGTTGAGATCCAGTTCGATGTAACCCACTCGTGC
ACCCAACTGATCTTCAGCATCTTTTACTTTCACCAGCGTTTCTGGGTGAGCAAAAACAGGAAGGCAAAAT
GCCGCAAAAAAGGGAATAAGGGCGACACGGAAATGTTGAATACTCATACTCTTCCTTTTTCAATATTATT
GAAGCATTTATCAGGGTTATTGTCTCATGAGCGGATACATATTTGAATGTATTTAGAAAAATAAACAAAT
AGGGGTTCCGCGCACATTTCCCCGAAAAGTGCCACCTGACGTCGACGGATCGGGAGATCTCCCGATCCCC
TATGGTGCACTCTCAGTAC
